Addgene plasmid #54454: LI C-D destab GFP c1
Depositing lab: Martin Parniske. Depositing organization: Ludwig-Maximilians-Universitaet Muenchen (LMU). Publication: A modular plasmid assembly kit for multigene expression, gene silencing and silencing rescue in plants. Binder A, Lambert J, Morbitzer R, Popp C, Ott T, Lahaye T, Parniske M. PLoS One. 2014 Feb 13;9(2):e88218. doi: 10.1371/journal.pone.0088218. eCollection 2014. PubMed 24551083.
Backbone
  Vector backbone: pUC57(Gent)
  Backbone manufacturer: Parniske lab
  Vector type: cloning vector
Growth in bacteria
  Bacterial resistance: Gentamicin, 10 μg/mL
  Growth temperature: 37°C
  Growth strain: DH5alpha
  Copy number: High Copy
Gene/Insert
  Gene/Insert name: destablized GFP
  Species: Synthetic
  Cloning method: Unknown
  Sequencing primers: 5′ M13-F20; 3′ M13Rev
Terms and licenses: Academic/Nonprofit Terms; Industry Terms: Not Available to Industry
How to cite: LI C-D destab GFP c1 was a gift from Martin Parniske (Addgene plasmid # 54454 ; http://n2t.net/addgene:54454 ; RRID:Addgene_54454)
