[The description below was written by a language model from this plasmid's Addgene catalogue record and pLannotate feature annotations shown in this document.]
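Description:
LI C-D destab GFP c1 is a small (about 3.4 kb) bacterial cloning vector built on pUC57(Gent), a gentamicin-resistant derivative of pUC57. It belongs to a modular plasmid assembly kit developed for multigene expression, gene silencing and silencing rescue in plants. The "LI" and "C-D" parts of the name appear to mark it as a level I building block occupying a defined position in that assembly scheme, although the record does not give the cloning method or annotate any flanking restriction or fusion sites. The plasmid replicates in E. coli at high copy number from a ColE1/pUC-type origin. Selection relies on the aacC1 gentamicin acetyltransferase gene, which spans the sequence numbering origin and lies downstream of a class 1 integron Pc promoter.

The insert is a synthetic destabilized GFP, annotated as d2EGFP: EGFP fused to the degradation domain (residues 422–461) of mouse ornithine decarboxylase, which shortens the in vivo half-life to roughly two hours. Because the protein turns over quickly, its fluorescence follows changes in expression more closely than stable GFP does, which suits it to monitoring dynamic promoter activity. The coding sequence sits within the remnants of the pUC lacZα cloning region, next to a lacZα fragment and in the same orientation as the lac promoter, operator and CAP binding site. These are backbone elements rather than intended drivers of expression, and no plant promoter or terminator is annotated. The plasmid therefore serves as a donor of the reporter coding module, to be combined with regulatory parts in higher-level constructs. Short rop, bom and lacI fragments are backbone leftovers.
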