Features (pLannotate 1.2.2; 11 found; start..end, strand, type, name):
    493..528     +  CDS            rop (fragment): Rop protein, which maintains plasmids at low copy number; rop
    630..729     +  misc_feature   bom (fragment): basis of mobility region from pBR322
    735..892     -  CDS            lacZα (fragment): LacZα fragment of β-galactosidase; lacZ fragment
    923..1762    -  CDS            d2EGFP: EGFP destabilized by fusion to residues 422-461 of mouse ornithine decarboxylase, giving an in vivo half-life of ~2 hours mammalian codon-optimized
   1962..1978    -  protein_bind   lac operator: The lac repressor binds to the lac operator to inhibit transcription in E. coli. This inhibition can be relieved by adding lactose or isopropyl-β-D-thiogalactopyranoside (IPTG). lac repressor encoded by lacI
   1986..2016    -  promoter       lac promoter: promoter for the E. coli lac operon
   2031..2052    -  protein_bind   CAP binding site: CAP binding activates transcription in the presence of cAMP. E. coli catabolite activator protein
   2065..2157    -  CDS            lacI (fragment): lac repressor; lacI; The lac repressor binds to the lac operator to inhibit transcription in E. coli. This inhibition can be relieved by adding lactose or isopropyl-β-D-thiogalactopyranoside (IPTG).
   2340..2928    -  rep_origin     ori: high-copy-number ColE1/pMB1/pBR322/pUC origin of replication
   3043..3071    +  promoter       Pc promoter: intI1 (promoter lies within the coding sequence); class 1 integron promoter
   3260..376     +  CDS            aacC1 (across the origin): AACC1_PSEAI - Experimental evidence at protein level: Swiss-Prot protein existence level 1. Responsible for gentamicin resistance and has a limited substrate range. From Pseudomonas aeruginosa.
>Addgene plasmid #54454 | LI C-D destab GFP c1 | depositor full sequence | sequence record 84671 | Full Sequence
CGACGTAGCCACCTACTCCCAACATCAGCCGGACTCCGATTACCTCGGGAACTTGCTCCGTAGTAAGACA
TTCATCGCGCTTGCTGCCTTCGACCAAGAAGCGGTTGTTGGCGCTCTCGCGGCTTACGTTCTGCCCAGGT
TTGAGCAGCCGCGTAGTGAGATCTATATCTATGATCTCGCAGTCTCCGGCGAGCACCGGAGGCAGGGCAT
TGCCACCGCGCTCATCAATCTCCTCAAGCATGAGGCCAACGCGCTTGGTGCTTATGTGATCTACGTGCAA
GCAGATTACGGTGACGATCCCGCAGTGGCTCTCTATACAAAGTTGGGCATACGGGAAGAAGTGATGCACT
TTGATATCGACCCAAGTACCGCCACCTAACAATTCGTTCAAGCCGAGATCGGCTTCCCGGCCGCGGAGTT
GTTCGGTAAATTGTCACAACGCCGCTCATGACATTAACCTATAAAAATAGGCGTATCACGAGGCCCTTTT
GTCTCGCGCGTTTCGGTGATGACGGTGAAAACCTCTGACACATGCAGCTCCCGGAGAAGGTCACAGCTTG
TCTGTAAGCGGATGCCGGGAGCAGACAAGCCCGTCAGGGCGCGTCAGCGGGTGTTGGCGGGTGTCGGGGC
TGGCTTAACTATGCGGCATCAGAGCAGATTGTACTGAGAGTGCACCATATGCGGTGTGAAATACCGCACA
GATGCGTAAGGAGAAAATACCGCATCAGGCGCCATTCGCCATTCAGGCTGCGCAACTGTTGGGAAGGGCG
ATCGGTGCGGGCCTCTTCGCTATTACGCCAGCTGGCGAAAGGGGGATGTGCTGCAAGGCGATTAAGTTGG
GTAACGCCAGGGTTTTCCCAGTCACGACGTTGTAAAACGACGGCCAGTGAATTCGAGCTCGGTACCTCGT
AGGTCTCACCTTCACATTGATCCTAGCAGAAGCACAGGCTGCAGGGTGACGGTCCATCCCGCTCTCCTGG
GCACAAGACATGGGCAGCGTGCCATCATCCTGCTCCTCCACCTCCGGCGGGAAGCCATGGCTAAGCTTCT
TGTACAGCTCGTCCATGCCGAGAGTGATCCCGGCGGCGGTCACGAACTCCAGCAGGACCATGTGATCGCG
CTTCTCGTTGGGGTCTTTGCTCAGGGCGGACTGGGTGCTCAGGTAGTGGTTGTCGGGCAGCAGCACGGGG
CCGTCGCCGATGGGGGTGTTCTGCTGGTAGTGGTCGGCGAGCTGCACGCTGCCGTCCTCGATGTTGTGGC
GGATCTTGAAGTTCACCTTGATGCCGTTCTTCTGCTTGTCGGCCATGATATAGACGTTGTGGCTGTTGTA
GTTGTACTCCAGCTTGTGCCCCAGGATGTTGCCGTCCTCCTTGAAGTCGATGCCCTTCAGCTCGATGCGG
TTCACCAGGGTGTCGCCCTCGAACTTCACCTCGGCGCGGGTCTTGTAGTTGCCGTCGTCCTTGAAGAAGA
TGGTGCGCTCCTGGACGTAGCCTTCGGGCATGGCGGACTTGAAGAAGTCGTGCTGCTTCATGTGGTCGGG
GTAGCGGCTGAAGCACTGCACGCCGTAGGTCAGGGTGGTCACGAGGGTGGGCCAGGGCACGGGCAGCTTG
CCGGTGGTGCAGATGAACTTCAGGGTCAGCTTGCCGTAGGTGGCATCGCCCTCGCCCTCGCCGGACACGC
TGAACTTGTGGCCGTTTACGTCGCCGTCCAGCTCGACCAGGATGGGCACCACCCCGGTGAACAGCTCCTC
GCCCTTGCTCACTAGGGATAACAGGGTAATACCGGTCCTATAATTAATAATCCACTTTAAAGAATTCTTA
AGTGGATTATTAATTATATTAATTAAGCCCATGGTGTGAGACCTACGAATGCATCTAGATATCGGATCCC
GGGCCCGTCGACTGCAGAGGCCTGCATGCAAGCTTGGCGTAATCATGGTCATAGCTGTTTCCTGTGTGAA
ATTGTTATCCGCTCACAATTCCACACAACATACGAGCCGGAAGCATAAAGTGTAAAGCCTGGGGTGCCTA
ATGAGTGAGCTAACTCACATTAATTGCGTTGCGCTCACTGCCCGCTTTCCAGTCGGGAAACCTGTCGTGC
CAGCTGCATTAATGAATCGGCCAACGCGCGGGGAGAGGCGGTTTGCGTATTGGGCGCTCTTCCGCTTCCT
CGCTCACTGACTCGCTGCGCTCGGTCGTTCGGCTGCGGCGAGCGGTATCAGCTCACTCAAAGGCGGTAAT
ACGGTTATCCACAGAATCAGGGGATAACGCAGGAAAGAACATGTGAGCAAAAGGCCAGCAAAAGGCCAGG
AACCGTAAAAAGGCCGCGTTGCTGGCGTTTTTCCATAGGCTCCGCCCCCCTGACGAGCATCACAAAAATC
GACGCTCAAGTCAGAGGTGGCGAAACCCGACAGGACTATAAAGATACCAGGCGTTTCCCCCTGGAAGCTC
CCTCGTGCGCTCTCCTGTTCCGACCCTGCCGCTTACCGGATACCTGTCCGCCTTTCTCCCTTCGGGAAGC
GTGGCGCTTTCTCATAGCTCACGCTGTAGGTATCTCAGTTCGGTGTAGGTCGTTCGCTCCAAGCTGGGCT
GTGTGCACGAACCCCCCGTTCAGCCCGACCGCTGCGCCTTATCCGGTAACTATCGTCTTGAGTCCAACCC
GGTAAGACACGACTTATCGCCACTGGCAGCAGCCACTGGTAACAGGATTAGCAGAGCGAGGTATGTAGGC
GGTGCTACAGAGTTCTTGAAGTGGTGGCCTAACTACGGCTACACTAGAAGAACAGTATTTGGTATCTGCG
CTCTGCTGAAGCCAGTTACCTTCGGAAAAAGAGTTGGTAGCTCTTGATCCGGCAAACAAACCACCGCTGG
TAGCGGTGGTTTTTTTGTTTGCAAGCAGCAGATTACGCGCAGAAAAAAAGGATCTCAAGAAGATCCTTTG
ATCTTTTCTACGGGGTCTGACGCTCAGTGGAACGAAAACTCACGTTAAGGGATTTTGGTCATGAGGCGCA
CACCGTGGAAACGGATGAAGGCACGAACCCAGTTGACATAAGCCTGTTCGGTTCGTAAACTGTAATGCAA
GTAGCGTATGCGCTCACGCAACTGGTCCAGAACCTTGACCGAACGCAGCGGTGGTAACGGCGCAGTGGCG
GTTTTCATGGCTTGTTATGACTGTTTTTTTGTACAGTCTATGCCTCGGGCATCCAAGCAGCAAGCGCGTT
ACGCCGTGGGTCGATGTTTGATGTTATGGAGCAGCAACGATGTTACGCAGCAGCAACGATGTTACGCAGC
AGGGCAGTCGCCCTAAAACAAAGTTAGGTGGCTCAAGTATGGGCATCATTCGCACATGTAGGCTCGGCCC
TGACCAAGTCAAATCCATGCGGGCTGCTCTTGATCTTTTCGGTCGTGAGTTCGG
