>Addgene plasmid #54454 | LI C-D destab GFP c1 | addgene partial sequence | sequence record 87570 | M13pUC-Fwd 5'-CCCAGTCACGACGTTGTAAAACG-3'
GAGCTCGGTACCTCGATGGTCTCACACCATGGGCTTAATTAATATAATTAATAATCCACTTAAGAATTCT
TTAAAGTGGATTATTAATTATAGGACCGGTATTACCCTGTTATCCCTAGTGAGCAAGGGCGAGGAGCTGT
TCACCGGGGTGGTGCCCATCCTGGTCGAGCTGGACGGCGACGTAAACGGCCACAAGTTCAGCGTGTCCGG
CGAGGGCGAGGGCGATGCCACCTACGGCAAGCTGACCCTGAAGTTCATCTGCACCACCGGCAAGCTGCCC
GTGCCCTGGCCCACCCTCGTGACCACCCTGACCTACGGCGTGCAGTGCTTCAGCCGCTACCCCGACCACA
TGAAGCAGCACGACTTCTTCAAGTCCGCCATGCCCGAAGGCTACGTCCAGGAGCGCACCATCTTCTTCAA
GGACGACGGCAACTACAAGACCCGCGCCGAGGTGAAGTTCGAGGGCGACACCCTGGTGAACCGCATCGAG
CTGAAGGGCATCGACTTCAAGGAGGACGGCAACATCCTGGGGCACAAGCTGGAGTACAACTACAACAGCC
ACAACGTCTATATCATGGCCGACAAGCAGAAGAACGGCATCAAGGTGAACTTCAAGATCCGCCACAACAT
CGAGGACGGCAGCGTGCAGCTCGCCGACCACTACCAGCAGAACACCCCCATCGGCGACGGCCCCGTGCTG
CTGCCCGACAACCACTACCTGAGCACCCAGTCCGCCCTGAGCAAAGACCCCAACGAGAAGCGCGATCACA
TGGTCCTGCTGGAGTTCGTGACCGCCGCCGGGATCACTCTCGGCATGGACGAGCTGTACAAGAAGCTTAG
CCATGGCTTCCCGCCGGAGGTGGAGGAGCAGGATGATGGCACGCTGCCCATGTCTTGTGCCCAGGAGAGC
GGGATGGACCGTCACCCTGCAGCCTGTGCTTCTGCTAGGATCAATGTGAAGGTGAGACCTACGAATGCAT
CTAGATATCGGATCCCGGGCCCGTCGACTGCAGAGGCCTGCATGCAAGCTTGGCGTAATCATGGTCATAG
CTGTTTCCTGTGTGAAATTGT
