>Addgene plasmid #54454 | LI C-D destab GFP c1 | addgene partial sequence | sequence record 87572 | M13pUC-Rev 5'-AGCGGATAACAATTTCACACAGG-3'
AGCTTGCATGCAGGCCTCTGCAGTCGACGGGCCCGGGATCCGATATCTAGATGCATTCGTAGGTCTCACC
TTCACATTGATCCTAGCAGAAGCACAGGCTGCAGGGTGACGGTCCATCCCGCTCTCCTGGGCACAAGACA
TGGGCAGCGTGCCATCATCCTGCTCCTCCACCTCCGGCGGGAAGCCATGGCTAAGCTTCTTGTACAGCTC
GTCCATGCCGAGAGTGATCCCGGCGGCGGTCACGAACTCCAGCAGGACCATGTGATCGCGCTTCTCGTTG
GGGTCTTTGCTCAGGGCGGACTGGGTGCTCAGGTAGTGGTTGTCGGGCAGCAGCACGGGGCCGTCGCCGA
TGGGGGTGTTCTGCTGGTAGTGGTCGGCGAGCTGCACGCTGCCGTCCTCGATGTTGTGGCGGATCTTGAA
GTTCACCTTGATGCCGTTCTTCTGCTTGTCGGCCATGATATAGACGTTGTGGCTGTTGTAGTTGTACTCC
AGCTTGTGCCCCAGGATGTTGCCGTCCTCCTTGAAGTCGATGCCCTTCAGCTCGATGCGGTTCACCAGGG
TGTCGCCCTCGAACTTCACCTCGGCGCGGGTCTTGTAGTTGCCGTCGTCCTTGAAGAAGATGGTGCGCTC
CTGGACGTAGCCTTCGGGCATGGCGGACTTGAAGAAGTCGTGCTGCTTCATGTGGTCGGGGTAGCGGCTG
AAGCACTGCACGCCGTAGGTCAGGGTGGTCACGAGGGTGGGCCAGGGCACGGGCAGCTTGCCGGTGGTGC
AGATGAACTTCAGGGTCAGCTTGCCGTAGGTGGCATCGCCCTCGCCCTCGCCGGACACGCTGAACTTGTG
GCCGTTTACGTCGCCGTCCAGCTCGACCAGGATGGGCACCACCCCGGTGAACAGCTCCTCGCCCTTGCTC
ACTAGGGATAACAGGGTAATACCGGTCCTATAATTAATAATCCACTTTAAAGAATTCTTAAGTGGATTAT
